>Addgene plasmid #12004 | pAG146 RGS7 3'UTR | depositor full sequence | sequence record 7163 | Author sequence
AGATCTGCGCAGCACCATGGCCTGAAATAACCTCTGAAAGAGGAACTTGGTTAGGTACCTTCTGAGGCGG
AAAGAACCAGCTGTGGAATGTGTGTCAGTTAGGGTGTGGAAAGTCCCCAGGCTCCCCAGCAGGCAGAAGT
ATGCAAAGCATGCATCTCAATTAGTCAGCAACCAGGTGTGGAAAGTCCCCAGGCTCCCCAGCAGGCAGAA
GTATGCAAAGCATGCATCTCAATTAGTCAGCAACCATAGTCCCGCCCCTAACTCCGCCCATCCCGCCCCT
AACTCCGCCCAGTTCCGCCCATTCTCCGCCCCATGGCTGACTAATTTTTTTTATTTATGCAGAGGCCGAG
GCCGCCTCGGCCTCTGAGCTATTCCAGAAGTAGTGAGGAGGCTTTTTTGGAGGCCTAGGCTTTTGCAAAA
AGCTTGATTCTTCTGACACAACAGTCTCGAACTTAAGCTGCAGAAGTTGGTCGTGAGGCACTGGGCAGGT
AAGTATCAAGGTTACAAGACAGGTTTAAGGAGACCAATAGAAACTGGGCTTGTCGAGACAGAGAAGACTC
TTGCGTTTCTGATAGGCACCTATTGGTCTTACTGACATCCACTTTGCCTTTCTCTCCACAGGTGTCCACT
CCCAGTTCAATTACAGCTCTTAAGGCTAGAGTACTTAATACGACTCACTATAGGCTAGCCACCATGACTT
CGAAAGTTTATGATCCAGAACAAAGGAAACGGATGATAACTGGTCCGCAGTGGTGGGCCAGATGTAAACA
AATGAATGTTCTTGATTCATTTATTAATTATTATGATTCAGAAAAACATGCAGAAAATGCTGTTATTTTT
TTACATGGTAACGCGGCCTCTTCTTATTTATGGCGACATGTTGTGCCACATATTGAGCCAGTAGCGCGGT
GTATTATACCAGACCTTATTGGTATGGGCAAATCAGGCAAATCTGGTAATGGTTCTTATAGGTTACTTGA
TCATTACAAATATCTTACTGCATGGTTTGAACTTCTTAATTTACCAAAGAAGATCATTTTTGTCGGCCAT
GATTGGGGTGCTTGTTTGGCATTTCATTATAGCTATGAGCATCAAGATAAGATCAAAGCAATAGTTCACG
CTGAAAGTGTAGTAGATGTGATTGAATCATGGGATGAATGGCCTGATATTGAAGAAGATATTGCGTTGAT
CAAATCTGAAGAAGGAGAAAAAATGGTTTTGGAGAATAACTTCTTCGTGGAAACCATGTTGCCATCAAAA
ATCATGAGAAAGTTAGAACCAGAAGAATTTGCAGCATATCTTGAACCATTCAAAGAGAAAGGTGAAGTTC
GTCGTCCAACATTATCATGGCCTCGTGAAATCCCGTTAGTAAAAGGTGGTAAACCTGACGTTGTACAAAT
TGTTAGGAATTATAATGCTTATCTACGTGCAAGTGATGATTTACCAAAAATGTTTATTGAATCGGACCCA
GGATTCTTTTCCAATGCTATTGTTGAAGGTGCCAAGAAGTTTCCTAATACTGAATTTGTCAAAGTAAAAG
GTCTTCATTTTTCGCAAGAAGATGCACCTGATGAAATGGGAAAATATATCAAATCGTTCGTTGAGCGAGT
TCTCAAAAATGAACAATAATTCTAGGAGCTCGTTGTGACCTGGAGCAGAGGACATTAGAACAAGATGTTG
CATGAGCAAAGGACCTAAATTGTTATTTTTGTGTGTACATTCCATCTCCAATGGACTCTTCCGTCTCAAT
GCCTCCATTCCAAACTGTTGTCTGCTTTCTTTCTCCTTCTACTATGCTGGATCTGTGTCTCTTCCTTACT
AGTGTTCTAGAGCGGCCGCTTCGAGCAGACATGATAAGATACATTGATGAGTTTGGACAAACCACAACTA
GAATGCAGTGAAAAAAATGCTTTATTTGTGAAATTTGTGATGCTATTGCTTTATTTGTAACCATTATAAG
CTGCAATAAACAAGTTAACAACAACAATTGCATTCATTTTATGTTTCAGGTTCAGGGGGAGGTGTGGGAG
GTTTTTTAAAGCAAGTAAAACCTCTACAAATGTGGTAAAATCGATAAGGATCCAGGTGGCACTTTTCGGG
GAAATGTGCGCGGAACCCCTATTTGTTTATTTTTCTAAATACATTCAAATATGTATCCGCTCATGAGACA
ATAACCCTGATAAATGCTTCAATAATATTGAAAAAGGAAGAGTATGAGTATTCAACATTTCCGTGTCGCC
CTTATTCCCTTTTTTGCGGCATTTTGCCTTCCTGTTTTTGCTCACCCAGAAACGCTGGTGAAAGTAAAAG
ATGCTGAAGATCAGTTGGGTGCACGAGTGGGTTACATCGAACTGGATCTCAACAGCGGTAAGATCCTTGA
GAGTTTTCGCCCCGAAGAACGTTTTCCAATGATGAGCACTTTTAAAGTTCTGCTATGTGGCGCGGTATTA
TCCCGTATTGACGCCGGGCAAGAGCAACTCGGTCGCCGCATACACTATTCTCAGAATGACTTGGTTGAGT
ACTCACCAGTCACAGAAAAGCATCTTACGGATGGCATGACAGTAAGAGAATTATGCAGTGCTGCCATAAC
CATGAGTGATAACACTGCGGCCAACTTACTTCTGACAACGATCGGAGGACCGAAGGAGCTAACCGCTTTT
TTGCACAACATGGGGGATCATGTAACTCGCCTTGATCGTTGGGAACCGGAGCTGAATGAAGCCATACCAA
ACGACGAGCGTGACACCACGATGCCTGTAGCAATGGCAACAACGTTGCGCAAACTATTAACTGGCGAACT
ACTTACTCTAGCTTCCCGGCAACAATTAATAGACTGGATGGAGGCGGATAAAGTTGCAGGACCACTTCTG
CGCTCGGCCCTTCCGGCTGGCTGGTTTATTGCTGATAAATCTGGAGCCGGTGAGCGTGGGTCTCGCGGTA
TCATTGCAGCACTGGGGCCAGATGGTAAGCCCTCCCGTATCGTAGTTATCTACACGACGGGGAGTCAGGC
AACTATGGATGAACGAAATAGACAGATCGCTGAGATAGGTGCCTCACTGATTAAGCATTGGTAACTGTCA
GACCAAGTTTACTCATATATACTTTAGATTGATTTAAAACTTCATTTTTAATTTAAAAGGATCTAGGTGA
AGATCCTTTTTGATAATCTCATGACCAAAATCCCTTAACGTGAGTTTTCGTTCCACTGAGCGTCAGACCC
CGTAGAAAAGATCAAAGGATCTTCTTGAGATCCTTTTTTTCTGCGCGTAATCTGCTGCTTGCAAACAAAA
AAACCACCGCTACCAGCGGTGGTTTGTTTGCCGGATCAAGAGCTACCAACTCTTTTTCCGAAGGTAACTG
GCTTCAGCAGAGCGCAGATACCAAATACTGTTCTTCTAGTGTAGCCGTAGTTAGGCCACCACTTCAAGAA
CTCTGTAGCACCGCCTACATACCTCGCTCTGCTAATCCTGTTACCAGTGGCTGCTGCCAGTGGCGATAAG
TCGTGTCTTACCGGGTTGGACTCAAGACGATAGTTACCGGATAAGGCGCAGCGGTCGGGCTGAACGGGGG
GTTCGTGCACACAGCCCAGCTTGGAGCGAACGACCTACACCGAACTGAGATACCTACAGCGTGAGCTATG
AGAAAGCGCCACGCTTCCCGAAGGGAGAAAGGCGGACAGGTATCCGGTAAGCGGCAGGGTCGGAACAGGA
GAGCGCACGAGGGAGCTTCCAGGGGGAAACGCCTGGTATCTTTATAGTCCTGTCGGGTTTCGCCACCTCT
GACTTGAGCGTCGATTTTTGTGATGCTCGTCAGGGGGGCGGAGCCTATGGAAAAACGCCAGCAACGCGGC
CTTTTTACGGTTCCTGGCCTTTTGCTGGCCTTTTGCTCACATGGCTCGAC
Features (pLannotate 1.2.2; 9 found; start..end, strand, type, name):
     62..419     +  promoter       SV40 promoter: SV40 enhancer and early promoter
    489..621     +  intron         chimeric intron: chimera between introns from human β-globin and immunoglobulin heavy chain genes
    666..684     +  promoter       T7 promoter: promoter for bacteriophage T7 RNA polymerase
    694..1629    +  CDS            Rluc: luciferase from the anthozoan coelenterate Renilla reniformis (sea pansy)
   1855..1976    -  polyA_signal   SV40 poly(A) signal: SV40 polyadenylation signal
   1999..2067    -  CDS            large T antigen (fragment): large T antigen from SV40 (simian virus 40)
   2109..2213    +  promoter       AmpR promoter: bla
   2214..3074    +  CDS            AmpR: β-lactamase; bla; confers resistance to ampicillin, carbenicillin, and related antibiotics
   3245..3833    +  rep_origin     ori: high-copy-number ColE1/pMB1/pBR322/pUC origin of replication
