[The description below was written by a language model from this plasmid's Addgene catalogue record and pLannotate feature annotations shown in this document.]
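Description:
pAG146 RGS7 3'UTR is a mammalian Renilla luciferase reporter plasmid of about 3.9 kb, built in the pIS2 backbone, which is itself derived from the commercial pRL-SV40 vector. It is propagated in E. coli as a high-copy plasmid through a ColE1/pUC-type origin and selected with ampicillin via the β-lactamase gene and its native promoter. No mammalian selection marker is annotated, which is consistent with use in transient transfection.

The reporter unit is driven by the SV40 enhancer and early promoter, followed by a chimeric β-globin/immunoglobulin heavy chain intron that promotes efficient processing and expression of the transcript. A T7 promoter sits just upstream of the Renilla luciferase coding sequence and would also allow in vitro transcription. A 175 bp fragment of the human RGS7 3'UTR (also recorded as N11 3'UTR) was cloned between SacI and SpeI sites, both of which are retained. It is not annotated in the feature table, but it evidently occupies the gap between the end of the Rluc coding sequence and the SV40 polyadenylation signal. The depositor notes two wild-type microRNA seed-match sites, and their stated coordinates fall within this interval. A short SV40 large T antigen fragment annotated near the poly(A) signal is probably carried along with that SV40-derived region.

Because the UTR fragment becomes part of the luciferase mRNA, Renilla activity reports post-transcriptional repression mediated by the microRNA recognition sites. The record does not state which microRNA targets them. The associated publication concerns the impact of mammalian microRNAs on mRNA repression and evolution.
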