Addgene plasmid #12004: pAG146 RGS7 3'UTR
Depositing lab: David Bartel. Depositing organization: Whitehead Institute for Biomedical Research. Publication: The widespread impact of mammalian MicroRNAs on mRNA repression and evolution. Farh KK, Grimson A, Jan C, Lewis BP, Johnston WK, Lim LP, Burge CB, Bartel DP. Science. 2005 Dec 16. 310(5755):1817-21. 10.1126/science.1121158 PubMed 16308420.
Backbone
  Vector backbone: pIS2
  Backbone manufacturer: pIS2 derived from pRL-SV40 (Promega)
  Backbone size w/o insert (bp): 3700
  Vector type: Mammalian Expression, Luciferase
Growth in bacteria
  Bacterial resistance: Ampicillin, 100 μg/mL
  Growth temperature: 37°C
  Growth strain: DH5alpha
  Copy number: High Copy
Gene/Insert
  Gene/Insert name: N11 3'UTR (alt name: RGS7)
  Species: H. sapiens (human)
  Insert size (bp): 175
  GenBank ID: NM_002924
  Entrez Gene: RGS7
  Cloning method: Restriction Enzyme; 5′ cloning site SacI (not destroyed); 3′ cloning site SpeI (not destroyed)
  Sequencing primers: 5′ EBV rev primer (GTGGTTTGTCCAAACTCATC)
Terms and licenses: Academic/Nonprofit Terms; Industry Terms: Not Available to Industry
Depositor comments: RGS7 3'UTR in renilla luciferase reporter plasmid. Wild-type microRNA recognition sites (seed matches): 1718-1723 and 1756-1761.
How to cite: pAG146 RGS7 3'UTR was a gift from David Bartel (Addgene plasmid # 12004 ; http://n2t.net/addgene:12004 ; RRID:Addgene_12004)
