>Addgene plasmid #12004 | pAG146 RGS7 3'UTR | addgene partial sequence | sequence record 18597 | EBV-rev 5'-GTGGTTTGTCCAAACTCATC-3'
TTNCGGNTGCTCGAAGCGGCCGCCTCTAGAACAACTAGTAAGGAAGAGACACAGATCCAGCATAGTAGAA
GGAGAAAGAAAGCAGACAACAGTTTGGAATGGAGGCATTGAGACGGAAGAGTCCATTGGAGATGGAATGT
ACACACAAAAATAACAATTTAGGTCCTTTGCTCATGCAACATCTTGTTCTAATGTCCTCTGCTCCAGGTC
ACAACGAGCTCCTAGAATTATTGTTCATTTTTGAGAACTCGCTCAACGAACGATTTGATATATTTTCCCA
TTTCATCAGGTGCATCTTCTTGCGAAAAATGAAGACCTTTTACTTTGACAAATTCAGTATTAGGAAACTT
CTTGGCACCTTCAACAATAGCATTGGAAAAGAATCCTGGGTCCGATTCAATAAACATTTTTGGTAAATCA
TCACTTGCACGTAGATAAGCATTATAATTCCTAACAATTTGTACAACGTCAGGTTTACCACCTTTTACTA
ACGGGATTTCACGAGGCCATGATAATGTTGGACGACGAACTTCACCTTTCTCTTTGAATGGTTCAAGATA
TGCTGCAAATTCTTCTGGTTCTAACTTTCTCATGATTTTTGATGGCAACATGGTTTCCACGAAGAAGTTA
TTCTCCAAAACCATTTTTTCTCCTTCTTCAGATTTGATCAACGCAATATCCTTCNTCAATATCAGGCCAT
TCATCCCATGATTCAATCACATGTACTACACTTTCAGCGTGAACTATTGCTTTGATCTTATCTTGATGCT
CATAGCTNTAATGAAATGCCNAACAAGCNCCCCAATCATGGCNGACAAAATGATNTCNTT
